Addgene plasmid #164866: pLsCas13a-gRNA-2
Purpose: Constitutive expression of single-spacer CRISPR array with spacer #2 targeting deGFP mRNA for LsCas13a in bacteria.
Depositing lab: Chase Beisel. Depositing organization: Helmholtz-Zentrum fuer Infektionsforschung (HZI). Publication: Rapidly Characterizing CRISPR-Cas13 Nucleases Using Cell-Free Transcription-Translation Systems. Wandera KG, Beisel CL. Methods Mol Biol. 2022;2404:135-153. doi: 10.1007/978-1-0716-1851-6_7. PubMed 34694607.
Backbone
  Vector backbone: pBAD18
  Backbone size w/o insert (bp): 3267
  Total vector size (bp): 3449
  Modifications to backbone: Arabinose cassette exchanged by single-spacer array
  Vector type: Bacterial Expression, CRISPR
Growth in bacteria
  Bacterial resistance: Ampicillin, 100 μg/mL
  Growth temperature: 37°C
  Growth strain: DH5alpha
  Copy number: High Copy
Gene/Insert
  Gene/Insert name: LsCas13a-gRNA-2
  gRNA/shRNA sequence: GGTCGGGGTAGCGGCTGAAGCACTGCACGCCG
  Species: Leptotrichia shahii
  Promoter: J23119
  Cloning method: Restriction Enzyme; 5′ cloning site BsmBI (destroyed during cloning); 3′ cloning site BsmBI (destroyed during cloning)
  Sequencing primers: 5′ ATCTTCCCCATCGGTGATGTC
Terms and licenses: Academic/Nonprofit Terms; Industry Terms: Not Available to Industry
Depositor comments: Spacer sequence is designed to target the mRNA of deGFP.
How to cite: pLsCas13a-gRNA-2 was a gift from Chase Beisel (Addgene plasmid # 164866 ; http://n2t.net/addgene:164866 ; RRID:Addgene_164866)
