[The description below was written by a language model from this plasmid's Addgene catalogue record and pLannotate feature annotations shown in this document.]
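Description:
pLsCas13a-gRNA-2 is a small (about 3.4 kb) bacterial CRISPR guide-expression plasmid built on pBAD18, in which the arabinose regulatory cassette of the parent vector has been replaced by a single-spacer CRISPR array for the Leptotrichia shahii Cas13a nuclease. It is maintained in E. coli through a ColE1/pMB1-type origin recorded as high copy, and selected with ampicillin via the bla gene under its own promoter. The backbone also carries an M13 phage origin, the pBR322 bom region, and leftover fragments of rop, the tetracycline resistance gene and its promoter. These fragments are remnants of the backbone's lineage rather than functional parts.

The payload is driven by the strong constitutive synthetic promoter J23119, so the array is transcribed without induction. The spacer, designated number 2 in a series, was inserted by BsmBI restriction cloning that destroyed both sites, and it is designed to pair with the mRNA of the deGFP reporter. The short antisense "msGFP2 fragment" in the feature table is 32 nt long and lies just downstream of the promoter. It almost certainly corresponds to this GFP-complementary spacer rather than to any coding sequence. The flanking Cas13a repeats are not annotated. Transcription ends at the rrnB T1 and T2 terminators, which are preceded by the 5S rRNA segment of the rrnB region.

The plasmid does not encode Cas13a, so the nuclease must be supplied from another construct. According to the record, it is used to direct LsCas13a against deGFP transcripts in bacteria. The associated publication applies it to rapid characterization of Cas13 nucleases in cell-free transcription-translation systems.
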