Features (pLannotate 1.2.2; 14 found; start..end, strand, type, name):
     11..45      +  promoter       J23119 promoter: bacterial promoter (Registry of Standard Biological Parts BBa J23119)
     52..69      +  misc_feature   MCS (fragment): pUC18/19 multiple cloning site
    125..156     -  CDS            msGFP2 (fragment): photostable monomeric superfolder GFP (Valbuena et al., 2020)
    282..397     +  ncRNA          5S rRNA: Accession: RF00001 - 5S ribosomal RNA
    401..487     +  terminator     rrnB T1 terminator: Escherichia coli rrnB; transcription terminator T1 from the E. coli rrnB gene
    579..606     +  terminator     rrnB T2 terminator: transcription terminator T2 from the E. coli rrnB gene
    625..716     +  promoter       AmpR promoter: bla
    717..1577    +  CDS            AmpR: β-lactamase; bla; confers resistance to ampicillin, carbenicillin, and related antibiotics
   1619..1999    +  rep_origin     M13 ori (sequence partly withheld): M13 bacteriophage origin of replication; arrow indicates direction of (+) strand synthesis
   2185..2773    +  rep_origin     ori: high-copy-number ColE1/pMB1/pBR322/pUC origin of replication
   2959..3099    -  misc_feature   bom: basis of mobility region from pBR322
   3201..3240    -  CDS            rop (fragment): Rop protein, which maintains plasmids at low copy number; rop
   3241..3426    -  CDS            TcR (fragment): tetracycline efflux protein; tet; confers resistance to tetracycline
   3436..6       +  promoter       tet promoter (fragment) (across the origin): E. coli promoter for tetracycline efflux protein gene
>Addgene plasmid #164866 | pLsCas13a-gRNA-2 | addgene full sequence | sequence record 325301 | Addgene NGS Result
ATCGATGCATTTGACAGCTAGCTCAGTCCTAGGTATAATGCTAGCGCTAGCGAATTCGAGCTCGGTACCA
AGACGTCAACTCGACCCTGATATAGACCACCCCAATATCGAAGGGGACTAAAACGGTCGGGGTAGCGGCT
GAAGCACTGCACGCCGGATATAGACCACCCCAATATCGAAGGGGACTAAAACAAGCTTGGCTGTTTTGGC
GGATGAGAGAAGATTTTCAGCCTGATACAGATTAAATCAGAACGCAGAAGCGGTCTGATAAAACAGAATT
TGCCTGGCGGCAGTAGCGCGGTGGTCCCACCTGACCCCATGCCGAACTCAGAAGTGAAACGCCGTAGCGC
CGATGGTAGTGTGGGGTCTCCCCATGCGAGAGTAGGGAACTGCCAGGCATCAAATAAAACGAAAGGCTCA
GTCGAAAGACTGGGCCTTTCGTTTTATCTGTTGTTTGTCGGTGAACGCTCTCCTGAGTAGGACAAATCCG
CCGGGAGCGGATTTGAACGTTGCGAAGCAACGGCCCGGAGGGTGGCGGGCAGGACGCCCGCCATAAACTG
CCAGGCATCAAATTAAGCAGAAGGCCATCCTGACGGATGGCCTTTTTGCGTTTCTACAAACTCTTTTGTT
TATTTTTCTAAATACATTCAAATATGTATCCGCTCATGAGACAATAACCCTGATAAATGCTTCAATAATA
TTGAAAAAGGAAGAGTATGAGTATTCAACATTTCCGTGTCGCCCTTATTCCCTTTTTTGCGGCATTTTGC
CTTCCTGTTTTTGCTCACCCAGAAACGCTGGTGAAAGTAAAAGATGCTGAAGATCAGTTGGGTGCACGAG
TGGGTTACATCGAACTGGATCTCAACAGCGGTAAGATCCTTGAGAGTTTTCGCCCCGAAGAACGTTTTCC
AATGATGAGCACTTTTAAAGTTCTGCTATGTGGCGCGGTATTATCCCGTGTTGACGCCGGGCAAGAGCAA
CTCGGTCGCCGCATACACTATTCTCAGAATGACTTGGTTGAGTACTCACCAGTCACAGAAAAGCATCTTA
CGGATGGCATGACAGTAAGAGAATTATGCAGTGCTGCCATAACCATGAGTGATAACACTGCGGCCAACTT
ACTTCTGACAACGATCGGAGGACCGAAGGAGCTAACCGCTTTTTTGCACAACATGGGGGATCATGTAACT
CGCCTTGATCGTTGGGAACCGGAGCTGAATGAAGCCATACCAAACGACGAGCGTGACACCACGATGCCTG
CAGCAATGGCAACAACGTTGCGCAAACTATTAACTGGCGAACTACTTACTCTAGCTTCCCGGCAACAATT
AATAGACTGGATGGAGGCGGATAAAGTTGCAGGACCACTTCTGCGCTCGGCCCTTCCGGCTGGCTGGTTT
ATTGCTGATAAATCTGGAGCCGGTGAGCGTGGGTCTCGCGGTATCATTGCAGCACTGGGGCCAGATGGTA
AGCCCTCCCGTATCGTAGTTATCTACACGACGGGGAGTCAGGCAACTATGGATGAACGAAATAGACAGAT
CGCTGAGATAGGTGCCTCACTGATTAAGCATTGGTAACTGTCAGACCAAGTTTACTCATATATACTTTAG
ATTGATT
[125 nt withheld, positions 1618-1742]
C
[141 nt withheld, positions 1744-1884]
CCTTTGACGTTGGAGTCCACGTTCTTT
[37 nt withheld, positions 1912-1948]
ACCCTATCTCGGGCTATTCTTTTGATTTATAAGGGATTTTGCCGATTTCGGCCTATTGGTTAAAAAATGA
GCTGATTTAACAAAAATTTAACGCGAATTTTAACAAAATATTAACGTTTACAATTTAAAAGGATCTAGGT
GAAGATCCTTTTTGATAATCTCATGACCAAAATCCCTTAACGTGAGTTTTCGTTCCACTGAGCGTCAGAC
CCCGTAGAAAAGATCAAAGGATCTTCTTGAGATCCTTTTTTTCTGCGCGTAATCTGCTGCTTGCAAACAA
AAAAACCACCGCTACCAGCGGTGGTTTGTTTGCCGGATCAAGAGCTACCAACTCTTTTTCCGAAGGTAAC
TGGCTTCAGCAGAGCGCAGATACCAAATACTGTCCTTCTAGTGTAGCCGTAGTTAGGCCACCACTTCAAG
AACTCTGTAGCACCGCCTACATACCTCGCTCTGCTAATCCTGTTACCAGTGGCTGCTGCCAGTGGCGATA
AGTCGTGTCTTACCGGGTTGGACTCAAGACGATAGTTACCGGATAAGGCGCAGCGGTCGGGCTGAACGGG
GGGTTCGTGCACACAGCCCAGCTTGGAGCGAACGACCTACACCGAACTGAGATACCTACAGCGTGAGCTA
TGAGAAAGCGCCACGCTTCCCGAAGGGAGAAAGGCGGACAGGTATCCGGTAAGCGGCAGGGTCGGAACAG
GAGAGCGCACGAGGGAGCTTCCAGGGGGAAACGCCTGGTATCTTTATAGTCCTGTCGGGTTTCGCCACCT
CTGACTTGAGCGTCGATTTTTGTGATGCTCGTCAGGGGGGCGGAGCCTATGGAAAAACGCCAGCAACGCG
GCCTTTTTACGGTTCCTGGCCTTTTGCTGGCCTTTTGCTCACATGTTCTTTCCTGCGTTATCCCCTGATT
CTGTGGATAACCGTATTACCGCCTTTGAGTGAGCTGATACCGCTCGCCGCAGCCGAACGACCGAGCGCAG
CGAGTCAGTGAGCGAGGAAGCGGAAGAGCGCCTGATGCGGTATTTTCTCCTTACGCATCTGTGCGGTATT
TCACACCGCATATGGTGCACTCTCAGTACAATCTGCTCTGATGCCGCATAGTTAAGCCAGTATACACTCC
GCTATCGCTACGTGACTGGGTCATGGCTGCGCCCCGACACCCGCCAACACCCGCTGACGCGCCCTGACGG
GCTTGTCTGCTCCCGGCATCCGCTTACAGACAAGCTGTGACGGTCTCCGGGAGCTGCATGTGTCAGAGGT
TTTCACCGTCATCACCGAAACGCGCGAGGCAGAAGGAGATGGCGCCCAACAGTCCCCCGGCCACGGGGCC
TGCCACCATACCCACGCCGAAACAAGCGCTCATGAGCCCGAAGTGGCGAGCCCGATCTTCCCCATCGGTG
ATGTCGGCGATATAGGCGCCAGCAACCGCACCTGTGGCGCCGGTGATGCCGGCCACGATGCGTCCGGCGT
AGAGGATCTGCTCATGTTTGACAGCTTATC
